>Addgene plasmid #63555 | pLPhygCAS9 | depositor full sequence | sequence record 118432 | pLPhygCAS9 sequence 10115 bps
GATTTAGGTGACACTATAGAACTCGACCGCTGCTTGCGTTCGCATGGACGCCACGTTCGACCCGATCGGG
CAGCAGGCCGCGGAGACGCGGCAGCGCAAACGTGCCCGGCGGGTGGCTCGTTCCGGAGGAGCGTTCCGCC
GTCGCTACATCAGCATGCAAGAGGATCATTGCTTTGCGGTTGAGGTGGCGGAGCTCAACTACCAGCGTGC
CGAGGAATACGTTCATCAAGCGTCAGCCGCCGGCGCGGTCGCGACACCTGCTCGGCGGAGCGGCCACTGT
GCTGCTCTCTTGACGGCCGGTCGCGACGCAGGGCCGCTGGTGGGTCTCCAGCGGGTACGGTGCGATCAGG
CAGCCATGACGGCTACGCTGAGCACGCTTGCGAAGGAGCTGGCTGCACTGTCGCCGTAGCGCGATGCGAG
ACGTATCGAGCGCATGCCAGTGGGGTGCTGGGCAACACTTGGCGGCGCGTGGCTCTTTCTCACTGGTTTG
GGCACGCCCACGCTGTGGGTGTGTACCTGTCTGCCCTGCCGCTCTCTCTCCTGATCTCTCGTCCTGGCAA
CAACAACACACCGCGAATGAATTGCCCACAAGCCATCTGCAGTCCGCACGCGCGTCCGGGCCTTGCGGTG
TGGATGCGAGCATCGCGCATTGCCGGCCACCGCCGCGTGCCAAAAGCACACACATCGCTCCCCCTCACGT
GGTGAGCGTCTGCGCGTGTGTGTCTGTGTGCATAAATGCGTACGTGTGCGCTCGGTCCACGGTCACCATC
GCGCCCCGCGGCATCGGTGCTCGCACCTTTCCATTCTCTCCGTACGGCGTTCGCCACTCTGCTAACTCTT
CTCCCCTTTCCTCTCTCCGCATCTGCGCCTTGTGTGCCGTGTGTGCGCCCCACACGTACTCTACACGCCT
TCTCTGCATGCGCTCCTCGCCTGCCTGAAACGATGACGTGCGCCGCCACTCGCTCACCCGCTCCCATCCA
CATGCATTCCTGCACCCTACAGCGACTCTAAGCCGTACATTCCATCTCCTCAACACCCACTCGCTTCCTT
CTGCTCTCACCTATTACTTCGCCAGCCCACATATCTGCTATAACCTGCCCTCCCCCACCCGCTTCCCACA
CATCCGCCACCGCTACGAAGCCTCGACTCTAGACCATGGAAGCTTAGCACCTGCCTGAAATCACTTTTTT
TCAGGTTGGACCGGTGCCACCATGGACTATAAGGACCACGACGGAGACTACAAGGATCATGATATTGATT
ACAAAGACGATGACGATAAGATGGCCCCAAAGAAGAAGCGGAAGGTCGGTATCCACGGAGTCCCAGCAGC
CGACAAGAAGTACAGCATCGGCCTGGACATCGGCACCAACTCTGTGGGCTGGGCCGTGATCACCGACGAG
TACAAGGTGCCCAGCAAGAAATTCAAGGTGCTGGGCAACACCGACCGGCACAGCATCAAGAAGAACCTGA
TCGGAGCCCTGCTGTTCGACAGCGGCGAAACAGCCGAGGCCACCCGGCTGAAGAGAACCGCCAGAAGAAG
ATACACCAGACGGAAGAACCGGATCTGCTATCTGCAAGAGATCTTCAGCAACGAGATGGCCAAGGTGGAC
GACAGCTTCTTCCACAGACTGGAAGAGTCCTTCCTGGTGGAAGAGGATAAGAAGCACGAGCGGCACCCCA
TCTTCGGCAACATCGTGGACGAGGTGGCCTACCACGAGAAGTACCCCACCATCTACCACCTGAGAAAGAA
ACTGGTGGACAGCACCGACAAGGCCGACCTGCGGCTGATCTATCTGGCCCTGGCCCACATGATCAAGTTC
CGGGGCCACTTCCTGATCGAGGGCGACCTGAACCCCGACAACAGCGACGTGGACAAGCTGTTCATCCAGC
TGGTGCAGACCTACAACCAGCTGTTCGAGGAAAACCCCATCAACGCCAGCGGCGTGGACGCCAAGGCCAT
CCTGTCTGCCAGACTGAGCAAGAGCAGACGGCTGGAAAATCTGATCGCCCAGCTGCCCGGCGAGAAGAAG
AATGGCCTGTTCGGAAACCTGATTGCCCTGAGCCTGGGCCTGACCCCCAACTTCAAGAGCAACTTCGACC
TGGCCGAGGATGCCAAACTGCAGCTGAGCAAGGACACCTACGACGACGACCTGGACAACCTGCTGGCCCA
GATCGGCGACCAGTACGCCGACCTGTTTCTGGCCGCCAAGAACCTGTCCGACGCCATCCTGCTGAGCGAC
ATCCTGAGAGTGAACACCGAGATCACCAAGGCCCCCCTGAGCGCCTCTATGATCAAGAGATACGACGAGC
ACCACCAGGACCTGACCCTGCTGAAAGCTCTCGTGCGGCAGCAGCTGCCTGAGAAGTACAAAGAGATTTT
CTTCGACCAGAGCAAGAACGGCTACGCCGGCTACATTGACGGCGGAGCCAGCCAGGAAGAGTTCTACAAG
TTCATCAAGCCCATCCTGGAAAAGATGGACGGCACCGAGGAACTGCTCGTGAAGCTGAACAGAGAGGACC
TGCTGCGGAAGCAGCGGACCTTCGACAACGGCAGCATCCCCCACCAGATCCACCTGGGAGAGCTGCACGC
CATTCTGCGGCGGCAGGAAGATTTTTACCCATTCCTGAAGGACAACCGGGAAAAGATCGAGAAGATCCTG
ACCTTCCGCATCCCCTACTACGTGGGCCCTCTGGCCAGGGGAAACAGCAGATTCGCCTGGATGACCAGAA
AGAGCGAGGAAACCATCACCCCCTGGAACTTCGAGGAAGTGGTGGACAAGGGCGCTTCCGCCCAGAGCTT
CATCGAGCGGATGACCAACTTCGATAAGAACCTGCCCAACGAGAAGGTGCTGCCCAAGCACAGCCTGCTG
TACGAGTACTTCACCGTGTATAACGAGCTGACCAAAGTGAAATACGTGACCGAGGGAATGAGAAAGCCCG
CCTTCCTGAGCGGCGAGCAGAAAAAGGCCATCGTGGACCTGCTGTTCAAGACCAACCGGAAAGTGACCGT
GAAGCAGCTGAAAGAGGACTACTTCAAGAAAATCGAGTGCTTCGACTCCGTGGAAATCTCCGGCGTGGAA
GATCGGTTCAACGCCTCCCTGGGCACATACCACGATCTGCTGAAAATTATCAAGGACAAGGACTTCCTGG
ACAATGAGGAAAACGAGGACATTCTGGAAGATATCGTGCTGACCCTGACACTGTTTGAGGACAGAGAGAT
GATCGAGGAACGGCTGAAAACCTATGCCCACCTGTTCGACGACAAAGTGATGAAGCAGCTGAAGCGGCGG
AGATACACCGGCTGGGGCAGGCTGAGCCGGAAGCTGATCAACGGCATCCGGGACAAGCAGTCCGGCAAGA
CAATCCTGGATTTCCTGAAGTCCGACGGCTTCGCCAACAGAAACTTCATGCAGCTGATCCACGACGACAG
CCTGACCTTTAAAGAGGACATCCAGAAAGCCCAGGTGTCCGGCCAGGGCGATAGCCTGCACGAGCACATT
GCCAATCTGGCCGGCAGCCCCGCCATTAAGAAGGGCATCCTGCAGACAGTGAAGGTGGTGGACGAGCTCG
TGAAAGTGATGGGCCGGCACAAGCCCGAGAACATCGTGATCGAAATGGCCAGAGAGAACCAGACCACCCA
GAAGGGACAGAAGAACAGCCGCGAGAGAATGAAGCGGATCGAAGAGGGCATCAAAGAGCTGGGCAGCCAG
ATCCTGAAAGAACACCCCGTGGAAAACACCCAGCTGCAGAACGAGAAGCTGTACCTGTACTACCTGCAGA
ATGGGCGGGATATGTACGTGGACCAGGAACTGGACATCAACCGGCTGTCCGACTACGATGTGGACCATAT
CGTGCCTCAGAGCTTTCTGAAGGACGACTCCATCGACAACAAGGTGCTGACCAGAAGCGACAAGAACCGG
GGCAAGAGCGACAACGTGCCCTCCGAAGAGGTCGTGAAGAAGATGAAGAACTACTGGCGGCAGCTGCTGA
ACGCCAAGCTGATTACCCAGAGAAAGTTCGACAATCTGACCAAGGCCGAGAGAGGCGGCCTGAGCGAACT
GGATAAGGCCGGCTTCATCAAGAGACAGCTGGTGGAAACCCGGCAGATCACAAAGCACGTGGCACAGATC
CTGGACTCCCGGATGAACACTAAGTACGACGAGAATGACAAGCTGATCCGGGAAGTGAAAGTGATCACCC
TGAAGTCCAAGCTGGTGTCCGATTTCCGGAAGGATTTCCAGTTTTACAAAGTGCGCGAGATCAACAACTA
CCACCACGCCCACGACGCCTACCTGAACGCCGTCGTGGGAACCGCCCTGATCAAAAAGTACCCTAAGCTG
GAAAGCGAGTTCGTGTACGGCGACTACAAGGTGTACGACGTGCGGAAGATGATCGCCAAGAGCGAGCAGG
AAATCGGCAAGGCTACCGCCAAGTACTTCTTCTACAGCAACATCATGAACTTTTTCAAGACCGAGATTAC
CCTGGCCAACGGCGAGATCCGGAAGCGGCCTCTGATCGAGACAAACGGCGAAACCGGGGAGATCGTGTGG
GATAAGGGCCGGGATTTTGCCACCGTGCGGAAAGTGCTGAGCATGCCCCAAGTGAATATCGTGAAAAAGA
CCGAGGTGCAGACAGGCGGCTTCAGCAAAGAGTCTATCCTGCCCAAGAGGAACAGCGATAAGCTGATCGC
CAGAAAGAAGGACTGGGACCCTAAGAAGTACGGCGGCTTCGACAGCCCCACCGTGGCCTATTCTGTGCTG
GTGGTGGCCAAAGTGGAAAAGGGCAAGTCCAAGAAACTGAAGAGTGTGAAAGAGCTGCTGGGGATCACCA
TCATGGAAAGAAGCAGCTTCGAGAAGAATCCCATCGACTTTCTGGAAGCCAAGGGCTACAAAGAAGTGAA
AAAGGACCTGATCATCAAGCTGCCTAAGTACTCCCTGTTCGAGCTGGAAAACGGCCGGAAGAGAATGCTG
GCCTCTGCCGGCGAACTGCAGAAGGGAAACGAACTGGCCCTGCCCTCCAAATATGTGAACTTCCTGTACC
TGGCCAGCCACTATGAGAAGCTGAAGGGCTCCCCCGAGGATAATGAGCAGAAACAGCTGTTTGTGGAACA
GCACAAGCACTACCTGGACGAGATCATCGAGCAGATCAGCGAGTTCTCCAAGAGAGTGATCCTGGCCGAC
GCTAATCTGGACAAAGTGCTGTCCGCCTACAACAAGCACCGGGATAAGCCCATCAGAGAGCAGGCCGAGA
ATATCATCCACCTGTTTACCCTGACCAATCTGGGAGCCCCTGCCGCCTTCAAGTACTTTGACACCACCAT
CGACCGGAAGAGGTACACCAGCACCAAAGAGGTGCTGGACGCCACCCTGATCCACCAGAGCATCACCGGC
CTGTACGAGACACGGATCGACCTGTCTCAGCTGGGAGGCGACAAAAGGCCGGCGGCCACGAAAAAGGCCG
GCCAGGCAAAAAAGAAAAAGTAAGAATTCCTAGAGCTCGCTGATCAGCCTCGACTGTGCCTTCTAGTTGC
CAGCCATCTGTTGGATCCGCGGCCCCGCCTCGAGCCCGGGCGCCGTCGACCGCTGCTTGCGTTCGCATGG
ACGCCACGTTCGACCCGATCGGGCAGCAGGCCGCGGAGACGCGGCAGCGCAAACGTGCCCGGCGGGTGGC
TCGTTCCGGAGGAGGCGTTCCGCCGTCGCTACGTCAGCATGCAAGAGGATCATTGCTTTGCGGTTGAGGT
GGCGGAGCTCAACTACCAGCGTGCCGTGGAATACGTTCATCAAGCGTCAGCCGCCGGCGCGGTCGCGACA
CCTGCTCGGCGGAGCGGCCACTGTGCTGCTCTCTTGACGGCCGGTCGCGACGCAGGGCCGCTGGTGGGTC
TCCAGCGGGTACGGTGCGATCAGGCAGCCATGACGGCTACGCTGAGCACGCTTGCGAAGGAGCTGGCTGC
ACTGTCGCCGTAGCGCGATGCGAGACGTATCGAGCGCATGCCAGTGGGGTGCTGGGCAACACTTGGCGGC
GCGTGGCTCTTTCTCACTGGTTTGGGCACGCCCACGCTGTGGGTGTGTACCTGTCTGCCCTGCCGCTCTC
TCTCCTGATCTCTCGTCCTGGCAACAACAACACACCGCGAATGAATTGCCCACAAGCCATCTGCAGTCCG
CACGCGCGTCCGGGCCTTGCGGTGTGGATGCGAGCATCGCGCATTGCCGGCCACCGCCGCGTGCCAAAAG
CACACACATCGCTCCCCCTCACGTGGTGAGCGTCTGCGCGTGTGTGTCTGTGTGCATAAATGCGTACGTG
TGCGCTCGGTCCACGGTCACCATCGCGCCCCGCGGCATCGGTGCTCGCACCTTTCCATTCTCTCCGTACG
GCGTTCGCCACTCTGCTAACTCTTCTCCCCTTTCCTCTCTCCGCATCTGCGCCTTGTGTGCCGTGTGTGC
GCCCCACACGTACTCTACACGCCTTCTCTGCATGCGCTCCTCGCCTGCCTGAAACGATGACGTGCGCCGC
CACTCGCTCACCCGCTCCCATCCACATGCATTCCTGCACCCTACAGCGACTCTAAGCCGTACATTCCATC
TCCTCAACACCCACTCGCTTCCTTCTGCTCTCACCTATTACTTCGCCAGCCCACATATCTGCTATAACCT
GCCCTCCCCCACCCGCTTCCCACACATCCGCCACCGCTACGAAGCCTCGGTACCGAGCTCGAATTCGCAT
CGATATGAAAAAGCCTGAACTCACCGCGACGTCTGTCGAGAAGTTTCTGATCGAAAAGTTCGACAGCGTC
TCCGACCTGATGCAGCTCTCGGAGGGCGAAGAATCTCGTGCTTTCAGCTTCGATGTAGGAGGGCGTGGAT
ATGTCCTGCGGGTAAATAGCTGCGCCGATGGTTTCTACAAAGATCGTTATGTTTATCGGCACTTTGCATC
GGCCGCGCTCCCGATTCCGGAAGTGCTTGACATTGGGGAATTCAGCGAGAGCCTGACCTATTGCATCTCC
CGCCGTGCACAGGGTGTCACGTTGCAAGACCTGCCTGAAACCGAACTGCCCGCTGTTCTGCAGCCGGTCG
CGGAGGCCATGGATGCGATCGCTGCGGCCGATCTTAGCCAGACGAGCGGGTTCGGCCCATTCGGACCGCA
AGGAATCGGTCAATACACTACATGGCGTGATTTCATATGCGCGATTGCTGATCCCCATGTGTATCACTGG
CAAACTGTGATGGACGACACCGTCAGTGCGTCCGTCGCGCAGGCTCTCGATGAGCTGATGCTTTGGGCCG
AGGACTGCCCCGAAGTCCGGCACCTCGTGCACGCGGATTTCGGCTCCAACAATGTCCTGACGGACAATGG
CCGCATAACAGCGGTCATTGACTGGAGCGAGGCGATGTTCGGGGATTCCCAATACGAGGTCGCCAACATC
TTCTTCTGGAGGCCGTGGTTGGCTTGTATGGAGCAGCAGACGCGCTACTTCGAGCGGAGGCATCCGGAGC
TTGCAGGATCGCCGCGGCTCCGGGCGTATATGCTCCGCATTGGTCTTGACCAACTCTATCAGAGCTTGGT
TGACGGCAATTTCGATGATGCAGCTTGGGCGCAGGGTCGATGCGACGCAATCGTCCGATCCGGAGCCGGG
ACTGTCGGGCGTACACAAATCGCCCGCAGAAGCGCGGCCGTCTGGACCGATGGCTGTGTAGAAGTACTCG
CCGATAGTGGAAACCGACGCCCCAGCACTCGTCCGAGGGCAAAGGAATAGATATCAGATCTGCCGGTCTC
CCTATAGTGAGTCGTATTAATTTCGATAAGCCAGGTTAACCTGCATTAATGAATCGGCCAACGCGCGGGG
AGAGGCGGTTTGCGTATTGGGCGCTCTTCCGCTTCCTCGCTCACTGACTCGCTGCGCTCGGTCGTTCGGC
TGCGGCGAGCGGTATCAGCTCACTCAAAGGCGGTAATACGGTTATCCACAGAATCAGGGGATAACGCAGG
AAAGAACATGTGAGCAAAAGGCCAGCAAAAGGCCAGGAACCGTAAAAAGGCCGCGTTGCTGGCGTTTTTC
CATAGGCTCCGCCCCCCTGACGAGCATCACAAAAATCGACGCTCAAGTCAGAGGTGGCGAAACCCGACAG
GACTATAAAGATACCAGGCGTTTCCCCCTGGAAGCTCCCTCGTGCGCTCTCCTGTTCCGACCCTGCCGCT
TACCGGATACCTGTCCGCCTTTCTCCCTTCGGGAAGCGTGGCGCTTTCTCAATGCTCACGCTGTAGGTAT
CTCAGTTCGGTGTAGGTCGTTCGCTCCAAGCTGGGCTGTGTGCACGAACCCCCCGTTCAGCCCGACCGCT
GCGCCTTATCCGGTAACTATCGTCTTGAGTCCAACCCGGTAAGACACGACTTATCGCCACTGGCAGCAGC
CACTGGTAACAGGATTAGCAGAGCGAGGTATGTAGGCGGTGCTACAGAGTTCTTGAAGTGGTGGCCTAAC
TACGGCTACACTAGAAGGACAGTATTTGGTATCTGCGCTCTGCTGAAGCCAGTTACCTTCGGAAAAAGAG
TTGGTAGCTCTTGATCCGGCAAACAAACCACCGCTGGTAGCGGTGGTTTTTTTGTTTGCAAGCAGCAGAT
TACGCGCAGAAAAAAAGGATCTCAAGAAGATCCTTTGATCTTTTCTACGGGGTCTGACGCTCAGTGGAAC
GAAAACTCACGTTAAGGGATTTTGGTCATGAGATTATCAAAAAGGATCTTCACCTAGATCCTTTTAAATT
AAAAATGAAGTTTTAAATCAATCTAAAGTATATATGAGTAAACTTGGTCTGACAGTTACCAATGCTTAAT
CAGTGAGGCACCTATCTCAGCGATCTGTCTATTTCGTTCATCCATAGTTGCCTGACTCCCCGTCGTGTAG
ATAACTACGATACGGGAGGGCTTACCATCTGGCCCCAGTGCTGCAATGATACCGCGAGACCCACGCTCAC
CGGCTCCAGATTTATCAGCAATAAACCAGCCAGCCGGAAGGGCCGAGCGCAGAAGTGGTCCTGCAACTTT
ATCCGCCTCCATCCAGTCTATTAATTGTTGCCGGGAAGCTAGAGTAAGTAGTTCGCCAGTTAATAGTTTG
CGCAACGTTGTTGCCATTGCTACAGGCATCGTGGTGTCACGCTCGTCGTTTGGTATGGCTTCATTCAGCT
CCGGTTCCCAACGATCAAGGCGAGTTACATGATCCCCCATGTTGTGCAAAAAAGCGGTTAGCTCCTTCGG
TCCTCCGATCGTTGTCAGAAGTAAGTTGGCCGCAGTGTTATCACTCATGGTTATGGCAGCACTGCATAAT
TCTCTTACTGTCATGCCATCCGTAAGATGCTTTTCTGTGACTGGTGAGTACTCAACCAAGTCATTCTGAG
AATAGTGTATGCGGCGACCGAGTTGCTCTTGCCCGGCGTCAATACGGGATAATACCGCGCCACATAGCAG
AACTTTAAAAGTGCTCATCATTGGAAAACGTTCTTCGGGGCGAAAACTCTCAAGGATCTTACCGCTGTTG
AGATCCAGTTCGATGTAACCCACTCGTGCACCCAACTGATCTTCAGCATCTTTTACTTTCACCAGCGTTT
CTGGGTGAGCAAAAACAGGAAGGCAAAATGCCGCAAAAAAGGGAATAAGGGCGACACGGAAATGTTGAAT
ACTCATACTCTTCCTTTTTCAATATTATTGAAGCATTTATCAGGGTTATTGTCTCATGAGCGGATACATA
TTTGAATGTATTTAGAAAAATAAACAAATAGGGGTTCCGCGCACATTTCCCCGAAAAGTGCCACCTGACG
TCTAAGAAACCATTATTATCATGACATTAACCTATAAAAATAGGCGTATCACGAGGCCCTTTCGTCTCGC
GCGTTTCGGTGATGACGGTGAAAACCTCTGACACATGCAGCTCCCGGAGACGGTCACAGCTTGTCTGTAA
GCGGATGCCGGGAGCAGACAAGCCCGTCAGGGCGCGTCAGCGGGTGTTGGCGGGTGTCGGGGCTGGCTTA
ACTATGCGGCATCAGAGCAGATTGTACTGAGAGTGCACCATATGGACATATTGTCGTTAGAACGCGGCTA
CAATTAATACATAACCTTATGTATCATACACATAC
Features (pLannotate 1.2.2; 15 found; start..end, strand, type, name):
      2..20      +  promoter       SP6 promoter: promoter for bacteriophage SP6 RNA polymerase
   1166..1194    +  intron         hybrid intron (fragment): hybrid between chicken β-actin (CBA) and minute virus of mice (MMV) introns (Gray et al., 2011)
   1332..2933    +  CDS            Cas9(N): N-terminal portion of Streptococcus pyogenes Cas9 (Zetsche et al., 2015)
   2934..5432    +  CDS            Cas9(C): C-terminal portion of Streptococcus pyogenes Cas9 (Zetsche et al., 2015)
   5433..5480    +  CDS            nucleoplasmin NLS: bipartite nuclear localization signal from nucleoplasmin
   5514..5543    +  polyA_signal   bGH poly(A) signal (fragment): bovine growth hormone polyadenylation signal
   6699..6716    -  misc_feature   MCS (fragment): pUC18/19 multiple cloning site
   6725..7750    +  CDS            HygR: aminoglycoside phosphotransferase from E. coli; aph(4)-Ia; confers resistance to hygromycin
   7771..7789    -  promoter       T7 promoter: promoter for bacteriophage T7 RNA polymerase
   7811..7864    -  CDS            lacI (fragment): lac repressor; lacI; The lac repressor binds to the lac operator to inhibit transcription in E. coli. This inhibition can be relieved by adding lactose or isopropyl-β-D-thiogalactopyranoside (IPTG).
   8047..8635    -  rep_origin     ori: high-copy-number ColE1/pMB1/pBR322/pUC origin of replication
   8806..9666    -  CDS            AmpR: β-lactamase; bla; confers resistance to ampicillin, carbenicillin, and related antibiotics
   9667..9771    -  promoter       AmpR promoter: bla
   9866..9901    +  CDS            rop (fragment): Rop protein, which maintains plasmids at low copy number; rop
  10003..10054   +  misc_feature   bom (fragment): basis of mobility region from pBR322
