[The description below was written by a language model from this plasmid's Addgene catalogue record and pLannotate feature annotations shown in this document.]
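Description:
pLPhygCAS9 is a Leishmania expression plasmid of about 10.1 kb, built on the pLPHyg2 backbone, that delivers Streptococcus pyogenes Cas9 to the parasite for CRISPR-Cas9 genome editing. In E. coli it is maintained as a high-copy plasmid through a ColE1/pUC-type origin and selected with ampicillin via the β-lactamase gene and its native promoter. In Leishmania, transfectants are selected with hygromycin through the HygR (aminoglycoside phosphotransferase) coding sequence, which lies downstream of the Cas9 cassette in the same orientation. SP6 and T7 phage promoters and short fragments of lacI, rop, bom and a pUC polylinker are remnants of the bacterial cloning vector and have no evident role in the parasite.

The insert is the human-codon-optimised Cas9 gene taken from pX330 and cloned between HindIII and BamHI sites, both retained. The annotation splits the open reading frame into contiguous N- and C-terminal portions, which together form a single continuous Cas9 coding sequence, followed directly by a bipartite nucleoplasmin nuclear localisation signal. The catalogue entry lists a FLAG tag, though its position is not given and it is not annotated in the feature table. Small fragments of the hybrid CBA/MVM intron and the bGH polyadenylation signal flanking the gene appear to be carried over from the mammalian source plasmid.

The record does not identify a Leishmania promoter or the parasite sequences that govern expression. Several stretches of roughly 1 kb, upstream of Cas9 and between Cas9 and HygR, are unannotated and may contain backbone-derived processing elements. No guide RNA cassette is annotated, so guides would presumably be supplied separately.
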