Addgene plasmid #63555: pLPhygCAS9
Purpose: Expresses CAS9 in Leishmania
Depositing lab: Greg Matlashewski. Depositing organization: McGill University. Publication: CRISPR-Cas9-Mediated Genome Editing in Leishmania donovani. Zhang WW, Matlashewski G. MBio. 2015 Jul 21;6(4). pii: e00861-15. doi: 10.1128/mBio.00861-15. PubMed 26199327.
Backbone
  Vector backbone: pLPHyg2
  Backbone size w/o insert (bp): 5747
  Total vector size (bp): 10112
  Vector type: Leishmania Expression
  Selectable markers: Hygromycin
Growth in bacteria
  Bacterial resistance: Ampicillin, 100 μg/mL
  Growth temperature: 37°C
  Growth strain: DH5alpha
  Copy number: High Copy
Gene/Insert
  Gene/Insert name: Humanized Streptococcus pyogenes Cas9 from PX330 (Addgene) (alt name: CAS9)
  Species: Streptococcus pyogenes
  Tag / fusion protein: flag
  Cloning method: Restriction Enzyme; 5′ cloning site Hind III (not destroyed); 3′ cloning site BamH I (not destroyed)
  Sequencing primers: 5′ aagcttagcacctgcctgaaatcact
Resource information
  A portion of this plasmid was derived from a plasmid made by: The Humanized Streptococcus pyogenes Cas9 gene was derived from pX330 plasmid distributed by Addgene ( Dr Feng Zhang, Broad Institute of MIT and Harvard, Cambridge, MA 02142, USA).
Terms and licenses: Academic/Nonprofit Terms; Industry Terms: Not Available to Industry
How to cite: pLPhygCAS9 was a gift from Greg Matlashewski (Addgene plasmid # 63555 ; http://n2t.net/addgene:63555 ; RRID:Addgene_63555)
