>Addgene plasmid #63555 | pLPhygCAS9 | addgene partial sequence | sequence record 118361 | hSpCas9-R1 5'-CGCTCGTGCTTCTTATCCTC-3'
AGCTGTCGTCCACCTTGGCCATCTCGTTGCTGAAGATCTCTTGCAGATAGCAGATCCGGTTCTTCCGTCT
GGTGTATCTTCTTCTGGCGGTTCTCTTCAGCCGGGTGGCCTCGGCTGTTTCGCCGCTGTCGAACAGCAGG
GCTCCGATCAGGTTCTTCTTGATGCTGTGCCGGTCGGTGTTGCCCAGCACCTTGAATTTCTTGCTGGGCA
CCTTGTACTCGTCGGTGATCACGGCCCAGCCCACAGAGTTGGTGCCGATGTCCAGGCCGATGCTGTACTT
CTTGTCGGCTGCTGGGACTCCGTGGATACCGACCTTCCGCTTCTTCTTTGGGGCCATCTTATCGTCATCG
TCTTTGTAATCAATATCATGATCCTTGTAGTCTCCGTCGTGGTCCTTATAGTCCATGGTGGCACCGGTCC
AACCTGAAAAAAAGTGATTTCAGGCAGGTGCTAAGCTTCCATGGTCTAGAGTCGAGGCTTCGTAGCGGTG
GCGGATGTGTGGGAAGCGGGTGGGGGAGGGCAGGTTATAGCAGATATGTGGGCTGGCGAAGTAATAGGTG
AGAGCAGAAGGAAGCGAGTGGGTGTTGAGGAGATGGAATGTACGGCTTAGAGTCGCTGTAGGGTGCAGGA
ATGCATGTGGATGGGAGCGGGTGAGCGAGTGGCGGCGCACGTCATCGTTTCAGGCAGGCGAGGAGCGCAT
GCAGAGAAGGCGTGTAGAGTACGTGTGGGGCGCACACACGGCACACAAGGCGCAGATGCGGAGAGAGGAA
