>Addgene plasmid #63555 | pLPhygCAS9 | addgene partial sequence | sequence record 118430 | SpCas9-F1 5'-cagcacaagcactacctgga-3'
AGAGAGTGATCCTGGCCGACGCTAATCTGGACAAAGTGCTGTCCGCCTACAACAAGCACCGGGATAAGCC
CATCAGAGAGCAGGCCGAGAATATCATCCACCTGTTTACCCTGACCAATCTGGGAGCCCCTGCCGCCTTC
AAGTACTTTGACACCACCATCGACCGGAAGAGGTACACCAGCACCAAAGAGGTGCTGGACGCCACCCTGA
TCCACCAGAGCATCACCGGCCTGTACGAGACACGGATCGACCTGTCTCAGCTGGGAGGCGACAAAAGGCC
GGCGGCCACGAAAAAGGCCGGCCAGGCAAAAAAGAAAAAGTAAGAATTCCTAGAGCTCGCTGATCAGCCT
CGACTGTGCCTTCTAGTTGCCAGCCATCTGTTGGATCCGCGGCCCCGCCTCGAGCCCGGGCGCCGTCGAC
CGCTGCTTGCGTTCGCATGGACGCCACGTTCGACCCGATCGGGCAGCAGGCCGCGGAGACGCGGCAGCGC
AAACGTGCCCGGCGGGTGGCTCGTTCCGGAGGAGGCGTTCCGCCGTCGCTACGTCAGCATGCAAGAGGAT
CATTGCTTTGCGGTTGAGGTGGCGGAGCTCAACTACCAGCGTGCCGTGGAATACGTTCATCAAGCGTCAG
CCGCCGGCGCGGTCGCGACACCTGCTCGGCGGAGCGGCCACTGTGCTGCTCTCTTGACGGCCGGTCGCGA
CGCAGGGCCGCTGGTGGGTCTCCAGCGGGTACGGTGCGATCAGGCAGCCATGACGGCTACGCTGAGCACG
CTTGCGAAGGAGCTGGCTGCACTGTCGCCGTAGCGCGATGCGAGACGTATCGAGCGCATGCCAGTGGG
